Addgene plasmid #149468: pKRR5
Purpose: Broad-Host range expression vector, RK2 and pUC origin, RhaR-RhaS activator, PrhaBAD promoter, mRFP, Gentamicin Resistance Marker.
Depositing lab: Christopher Reisch. Depositing organization: University of Florida. Publication: A plasmid toolbox for controlled gene expression across the Proteobacteria. Schuster LA, Reisch CR. Nucleic Acids Res. 2021 Jun 14. pii: 6298615. doi: 10.1093/nar/gkab496. PubMed 34125913.
Backbone
  Vector backbone: Unspecified
  Vector type: Bacterial Expression, Synthetic Biology
Growth in bacteria
  Bacterial resistance: Gentamicin, 10 μg/mL
  Growth temperature: 37°C
  Growth strain: DH5alpha
  Copy number: High Copy
Gene/Insert
  Gene/Insert name: RhaS-RhaR-mRFP
  Species: Synthetic
  Promoter: PrhaBAD
  Cloning method: Ligation Independent Cloning
Terms and licenses: Academic/Nonprofit Terms; Industry Terms: Not Available to Industry
How to cite: pKRR5 was a gift from Christopher Reisch (Addgene plasmid # 149468 ; http://n2t.net/addgene:149468 ; RRID:Addgene_149468)
