[The description below was written by a language model from this plasmid's Addgene catalogue record and pLannotate feature annotations shown in this document.]
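Description:
pKRR5 is a broad-host-range bacterial expression vector of about 8.3 kb, built as part of a plasmid toolbox for controlled gene expression across the Proteobacteria. It carries two replication systems. One is the IncP/RK2 replicon, consisting of oriV together with the trfA gene, whose product binds and activates oriV and allows maintenance in many Gram-negative hosts. The other is a high-copy ColE1/pUC-type origin, consistent with the high copy number recorded for E. coli cloning strains. An IncP oriT with the adjacent traJ gene is also annotated, so the plasmid should be mobilisable by conjugation when the remaining transfer functions are supplied in trans. Selection is by gentamicin, through the aacC1 acetyltransferase gene (GmR), which lies downstream of a class 1 integron Pc promoter. The backbone is not named in the record.

The payload is an L-rhamnose-inducible reporter cassette. The E. coli activator genes rhaS and rhaR are encoded on the strand opposite the rhaBAD promoter, so the vector supplies its own regulators rather than relying on the host. In the presence of rhamnose, these activators switch on PrhaBAD, which drives the monomeric red fluorescent protein mRFP1. An sTRSV hammerhead ribozyme sits between the promoter and the coding sequence. Elements of this kind are generally used as self-cleaving insulators that standardise the 5' end of the transcript. The short tetR, traI, bla, CmR, lacZα, lacI and M13 ori fragments in the annotation appear to be non-functional remnants of earlier cloning steps. The construct is suited to measuring rhamnose-dependent induction by fluorescence in diverse hosts, and could presumably serve as a template for replacing mRFP with another gene.
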