Features (pLannotate 1.2.2; 20 found; start..end, strand, type, name):
     77..229     -  CDS            tetR (fragment): TETR1_ECOLX - Experimental evidence at protein level: Swiss-Prot protein existence level 1. TetR is the repressor of the tetracycline resistance element; its N-terminal region forms a helix-turn-helix structure and binds DNA. Binding of tetracycline to TetR reduces the repressor affinity for the tetracycline resistance gene (tetA) promoter operator sites. From Escherichia coli.
    249..1397    -  CDS            trfA: trans-acting replication protein that binds to and activates oriV
   1527..1631    -  CDS            traI (fragment): TRAI6_ECOLX - Experimental evidence at protein level: Swiss-Prot protein existence level 1. The initiation process of transfer DNA synthesis requires the interaction of at least three plasmid-specific components (TraH, I, and J) at the transfer origin resulting in the assembly of a specialised nucleoprotein complex - the relaxosome. Site- and strand-specific cleavage at the transfer origin is dependent on TraI and TraJ. From Escherichia coli.
   1669..2040    -  CDS            traJ: oriT-recognizing protein; traJ
   2073..2182    -  oriT           oriT: incP origin of transfer
   2328..3036    +  rep_origin     oriV: incP origin of replication
   3044..3257    +  CDS            bla(M) (fragment): β-lactamase lacking the signal sequence; bla(M); allows cytosolic expression of β-lactamase
   3429..4017    +  rep_origin     ori: high-copy-number ColE1/pMB1/pBR322/pUC origin of replication
   4101..4132    -  CDS            CmR (fragment): chloramphenicol acetyltransferase confers resistance to chloramphenicol
   4132..4209    +  rep_origin     M13 ori (fragment): M13 bacteriophage origin of replication; arrow indicates direction of (+) strand synthesis
   4213..4368    -  CDS            lacZα (fragment): LacZα fragment of β-galactosidase; lacZ fragment
   4369..5217    -  CDS            rhaR: transcriptional activator of rhaR and rhaS; E. coli rhaR; needed for rhamnose-dependent activation of the rhaB promoter
   5291..6127    -  CDS            rhaS: positive regulator of the rhaB promoter; E. coli rhaS; activated by L-rhamnose
   6273..6391    +  promoter       rhaB promoter: promoter of the E. coli rhaBAD operon, conferring tight induction with L-rhamnose and repression with D-glucose in the presence of RhaR and RhaS (Giacalone et al., 2006)
   6406..6455    +  misc_RNA       sTRSV HHRz: hammerhead ribozyme from the tobacco ringspot virus satellite RNA (Khvorova et al., 2003)
   6518..7192    +  CDS            mRFP1: mRFP1 is a basic (constitutively fluorescent) red fluorescent protein published in 2002, derived from Discosoma sp.. It is reported to be a somewhat slowly-maturing monomer with low acid sensitivity.
   7223..7307    -  CDS            lacI (fragment): lac repressor; lacI; The lac repressor binds to the lac operator to inhibit transcription in E. coli. This inhibition can be relieved by adding lactose or isopropyl-β-D-thiogalactopyranoside (IPTG).
   7318..7434    -  CDS            CmR (fragment): chloramphenicol acetyltransferase; cat; confers resistance to chloramphenicol
   7472..7500    +  promoter       Pc promoter: intI1 (promoter lies within the coding sequence); class 1 integron promoter
   7689..8222    +  CDS            GmR: gentamycin acetyltransferase; aacC1; confers resistance to gentamycin
>Addgene plasmid #149468 | pKRR5 | addgene full sequence | sequence record 311959 | Addgene NGS Result
GGTGGCACTTTTCGGGGATCGTGGAAACGATAGGCCTATGCCATGCGGGTCAAGGCGACTTCCGGCAAGC
TATACGCGCCCTAGAATTGTCAATTTTAATCCTCTGTTTATCGGCAGTTCGTAGAGCGCGCCGTGCGTCC
CGAGCGATACTGAGCGAAGCAAGTGCGTCGAGCAGTGCCCGCTTGTTCCTGAAATGCCAGTAAAGCGCTG
GCTGCTGAACCCCCAGCCGGAACTGACCCCACAAGGCCCTAGCGTTTGCAATGCACCAGGTCATCATTGA
CCCAGGCGTGTTCCACCAGGCCGCTGCCTCGCAACTCTTCGCAGGCTTCGCCGACCTGCTCGCGCCACTT
CTTCACGCGGGTGGAATCCGATCCGCACATGAGGCGGAAGGTTTCCAGCTTGAGCGGGTACGGCTCCCGG
TGCGAGCTGAAATAGTCGAACATCCGTCGGGCCGTCGGCGACAGCTTGCGGTACTTCTCCCATATGAATT
TCGTGTAGTGGTCGCCAGCAAACAGCACGACGATTTCCTCGTCGATCAGGACCTGGCAACGGGACGTTTT
CTTGCCACGGTCCAGGACGCGGAAGCGGTGCAGCAGCGACACCGATTCCAGGTGCCCAACGCGGTCGGAC
GTGAAGCCCATCGCCGTCGCCTGTAGGCGCGACAGGCATTCCTCGGCCTTCGTGTAATACCGGCCATTGA
TCGACCAGCCCAGGTCCTGGCAAAGCTCGTAGAACGTGAAGGTGATCGGCTCGCCGATAGGGGTGCGCTT
CGCGTACTCCAACACCTGCTGCCACACCAGTTCGTCATCGTCGGCCCGCAGCTCGACGCCGGTGTAGGTG
ATCTTCACGTCCTTGTTGACGTGGAAAATGACCTTGTTTTGCAGCGCCTCGCGCGGGATTTTCTTGTTGC
GCGTGGTGAACAGGGCAGAGCGGGCCGTGTCGTTTGGCATCGCTCGCATCGTGTCCGGCCACGGCGCAAT
ATCGAACAAGGAAAGCTGCATTTCCTTGATCTGCTGCTTCGTGTGTTTCAGCAACGCGGCCTGCTTGGCC
TCGCTGACCTGTTTTGCCAGGTCCTCGCCGGCGGTTTTTCGCTTCTTGGTCGTCATAGTTCCTCGCGTGT
CGATGGTCATCGACTTCGCCAAACCTGCCGCCTCCTGTTCGAGACGACGCGAACGCTCCACGGCGGCCGA
TGGCGCGGGCAGGGCAGGGGGAGCCAGTTGCACGCTGTCGCGCTCGATCTTGGCCGTAGCTTGCTGGACC
ATCGAGCCGACGGACTGGAAGGTTTCGCGGGGCGCACGCATGACGGTGCGGCTTGCGATGGTTTCGGCAT
CCTCGGCGGAAAACCCCGCGTCGATCAGTTCTTGCCTGTATGCCTTCCGGTCAAACGTCCGATTCATTCA
CCCTCCTTGCGGGATTGCCCCGACTCACGCCGGGGCAATGTGCCCTTATTCCTGATTTGACCCGCCTGGT
GCCTTGGTGTCCAGATAATCCACCTTATCGGCAATGAAGTCGGTCCCGTAGACCGTCTGGCCGTCCTTCT
CGTACTTGGTATTCCGAATCTTGCCCTGCACGAATACCAGCTCCGCGAAGTCGCTCTTCTTGATGGAGCG
CATGGGGACGTGCTTGGCAATCACGCGCACCCCCCGGCCGTTTTAGCGGCTAAAAAAGTCATGGCTCTGC
CCTCGGGCGGACCACGCCCATCATGACCTTGCCAAGCTCGTCCTGCTTCTCTTCGATCTTCGCCAGCAGG
GCGAGGATCGTGGCATCACCGAACCGCGCCGTGCGCGGGTCGTCGGTGAGCCAGAGTTTCAGCAGGCCGC
CCAGGCGGCCCAGGTCGCCATTGATGCGGGCCAGCTCGCGGACGTGCTCATAGTCCACGACGCCCGTGAT
TTTGTAGCCCTGGCCGACGGCCAGCAGGTAGGCCTACAGGCTCATGCCGGCCGCCGCCGCCTTTTCCTCA
ATCGCTCTTCGTTCGTCTGGAAGGCAGTACACCTTGATAGGTGGGCTGCCCTTCCTGGTTGGCTTGGTTT
CATCAGCCATCCGCTTGCCCTCATCTGTTACGCCGGCGGTAGCCGGCCAGCCTCGCAGAGCAGGATTCCC
GTTGAGCACCGCCAGGTGCGAATAAGGGACAGTGAAGAAGGAACACCCGCTCGCGGGTGGGCCTACTTCA
CCTATCCTGCCCGGCTGACGCCGTTGGATACACCAAGGAAAGTCTACACGAACCCTTTGGCAAAATCCTG
TATATCGTGCGAAAAAGGATGGATATACCGAAAAAATCGCTATAATGACCCCGAAGCAGGGTTATGCAGC
GGAAAAGATCCGTCGACCCTTTCCGACGCTCACCGGGCTGGTTGCCCTCGCCGCTGGGCTGGCGGCCGTC
TATGGCCCTGCAAACGCGCCAGAAACGCCGTCGAAGCCGTGTGCGAGACACCGCGGCCGCCGGCGTTGTG
GATACCTCGCGGAAAACTTGGCCCTCACTGACAGATGAGGGGCGGACGTTGACACTTGAGGGGCCGACTC
ACCCGGCGCGGCGTTGACAGATGAGGGGCAGGCTCGATTTCGGCCGGCGACGTGGAGCTGGCCAGCCTCG
CAAATCGGCGAAAACGCCTGATTTTACGCGAGTTTCCCACAGATGATGTGGACAAGCCTGGGGATAAGTG
CCCTGCGGTATTGACACTTGAGGGGCGCGACTACTGACAGATGAGGGGCGCGATCCTTGACACTTGAGGG
GCAGAGTGCTGACAGATGAGGGGCGCACATATTGACATTTGAGGGGCTGTCCACAGGCAGAAAATCCAGC
ATTTGCAAGGGTTTCCGCCAGTTTTTCGGCCACCGCTAACCTGTCTTTTAACCTGCTTTTAAACCAATAT
TTATAAACCTTGTTTTTAACCAGGGCTGCGCCCTGTGCGCGTGACCGCGCACGCCGAAGGGGGGTGCCCC
CCCTTCTCGAACCCTCCCGGCCCGCTAACGCGGGCCTCCCATCCCCCCAGGGGCTGCGCCCCTCGGCCGC
GAACGGCCTCACCCCAAAAATGGCAGCCAAGCTGACCACTTCTGCGCTCGGCCCTTCCGGCTGGCTGGTT
TATTGCTGATAAATCTGGAGCCGGTGAGCGTGGGTCTCGCGGTATCATTGCAGCACTGGGGCCAGATGGT
AAGCCCTCCCGTATCGTAGTTATCTACACGACGGGGAGTCAGGCAACTATGGATGAACGAAATAGACAGA
TCGCTGAGATAGGTGCCTCACTGATTAAGCATTGGTAACTGTCAGACCAAGTTTACTCATATATACTTTA
GATTGATTTAAAACTTCATTTTTAATTTAAAAGGATCTAGGTGAAGATCCTTTTTGATAATCTCATGACC
AAAATCCCTTAACGTGAGTTTTCGTTCCACTGAGCGTCAGACCCCGTAGAAAAGATCAAAGGATCTTCTT
GAGATCCTTTTTTTCTGCGCGTAATCTGCTGCTTGCAAACAAAAAAACCACCGCTACCAGCGGTGGTTTG
TTTGCCGGATCAAGAGCTACCAACTCTTTTTCCGAAGGTAACTGGCTTCAGCAGAGCGCAGATACCAAAT
ACTGTTCTTCTAGTGTAGCCGTAGTTAGGCCACCACTTCAAGAACTCTGTAGCACCGCCTACATACCTCG
CTCTGCTAATCCTGTTACCAGTGGCTGCTGCCAGTGGCGATAAGTCGTGTCTTACCGGGTTGGACTCAAG
ACGATAGTTACCGGATAAGGCGCAGCGGTCGGGCTGAACGGGGGGTTCGTGCACACAGCCCAGCTTGGAG
CGAACGACCTACACCGAACTGAGATACCTACAGCGTGAGCTATGAGAAAGCGCCACGCTTCCCGAAGGGA
GAAAGGCGGACAGGTATCCGGTAAGCGGCAGGGTCGGAACAGGAGAGCGCACGAGGGAGCTTCCAGGGGG
AAACGCCTGGTATCTTTATAGTCCTGTCGGGTTTCGCCACCTCTGACTTGAGCGTCGATTTTTGTGATGC
TCGTCAGGGGGGCGGAGCCTATGGAAAAACGCCAGCAACGCGGCCTTTTTACGGTTCCTGGCCTTTTGCT
GGCCTTTTCGTTTAAGGGCACCAATAACTGCCTTAAAAAAATTACGCCCCGCCCTGCCACTCATCGCAGT
ACGGCCTATTGGTTAAAAAATGAGCTGATTTAACAAAAATTTAACGCGAATTTTAACAAAATATTAACGC
TTACAATTTCCATTCGCCATTCAGGCTGCGCAACTGTTGGGAAGGGCGATCGGTGCGGGCCTCTTCGCTA
TTACGCCAGCTGGCGAAAGGGGGATGTGCTGCAAGGCGATTAAGTTGGGTAACGCCAGGGTTTTCCCAGT
CACGACGTTGTAAAACGACGGCCAGTGATTAATCTTTCTGCGAATTGAGATGACGCCACTGGCTGGGCGT
CATCCCGGTTTCCCGGGTAAACACCACCGAAAAATAGTTACTATCTTCAAAGCCACATTCGGTCGAAATA
TCACTGATTAACAGGCGGCTATGCTGGAGAAGATATTGCGCATGACACACTCTGACCTGTCGCAGATATT
GATTGATGGTCATTCCAGTCTGCTGGCGAAATTGCTGACGCAAAACGCGCTCACTGCACGATGCCTCATC
ACAAAATTTATCCAGCGCAAAGGGACTTTTCAGGCTAGCCGCCAGCCGGGTAATCAGCTTATCCAGCAAC
GTTTCGCTGGATGTTGGCGGCAACGAATCACTGGTGTAACGATGGCGATTCAGCAACATCACCAACTGCC
CGAACAGCAACTCAGCCATTTCGTTAGCAAACGGCACATGCTGACTACTTTCATGCTCAAGCTGACCGAT
AACCTGCCGCGCCTGCGCCATCCCCATGCTACCTAAGCGCCAGTGTGGTTGCCCTGCGCTTGCGTTAAAT
CCCGGAATCGCCCCCTGCCAGTCAAGATTCAGCTTCAGACGCTCCGGGCAATAAATAATACTCTGCAAAA
CCAGATCGTTAACGGAAGCGTAGGAGTGTTTATCGTCAGCATGAATGTAAAAGAGATCGCCACGGGTAAT
GCGATAAGGGCGATCGTTGAGTACATGCAGGCCATTACCGCGCCAGACAATCACCAGCTCACAAAAATCA
TGTGTATGTTCAGCAAAGACATCTTGCGGATAACGGTCAGCCACAGCGACTGCCTGCTGGTCGCTGGCAA
AAAAATCATCTTTGAGAAGTTTTAACTGATGCGCCACCGTGGCTACCTCGGCCAGAGAACGAAGTTGATT
ATTCGCAATATGGCGTACAAATACGTTGAGAAGATTCGCGTTATTGCAGAAAGCCATCCCGTCCCTGGCG
AATATCACGCGGTGACCAGTTAAACTCTCGGAGAAAAAGCGTCGAAAAGTGGTTACTGTCGCTGAATCCA
CAGCGATAGGCGATGTCAGTAACGCTGGCCTCGCTGTGGCGTAGCAGATGTCGGGCTTTCATCAGTCGCA
GGCGGTTCAGGTATCGCTGAGGCGTCAGTCCCGTTTGCTGCTTAAGCTGCCGATGTAGCGTACGCAGTGA
AAGAGAAAATTGATCCGCCACGGCATCCCAATTCACCTCATCGGCAAAATGGTCCTCCAGCCAGGCCAGA
AGCAAGTTGAGACGTGATGCGCTGTTTTCCAGGTTCTCCTGCAAACTGCTTTTACGCAGCAAGAGCAGTA
ATTGCATAAACAGGATCTCGCGACTGGCGGTCGAGGGTAAATCATTTTCCCCTTCCTGCTGTTCCATCTG
TGCAACCAGCTGTCGCACCTGCTGCAATACGCCGTGGTTAACGCGCCAGTGAGACGGATACTGCCCATCC
AGCTCTTGTGGCAGCAACTGATTCAGCCCGGCGAGAAACTGAAATCGATCCGGCGAGCGATACAGCACAT
TGGTCAGACACAGATTATCGGTATGTTCATACAGATGCCGATCATGATCGCGTACGAAACAGACCGTGCC
ACCGGTGATGGTATAGGGCTGCCCATTAAACACATGAATACCCGTGCCATGTTCGACAATCACAATTTCA
TGAAAATCATGATGATGTTCAGGAAAATCCGCCTGCGGGAGCCGGGGTTCTATCGCCACGGACGCGTTAC
CAGACGGAAAAAAATCCACACTATGTAATACGGTCATACTGGCTTCCTGATGTCGTCAACACGGCGAAAT
AGTAATCACGAGGTCAGGTTCTTACCTTAAATTTTCGACGGAAAACCACGTAAAAAACGTCGATTTTTCA
AGATACAGCGTGAATTTTCAGGAAATGCGGTGAGCATCACATCACCACAATTCAGCAAATTGTGAACATC
ATCACGTTCATCTTTCCCTGGTTGCCAATGGCCCATTTTCCTGTCAGTAACGAGAAGGTCGCGAATTCAG
GCGCTTTTTAGACTGGTCGTAATGAAATTCAGCAGCTGTCACCGGATGTGCTTTCCGGTCTGATGAGTCC
GTGAGGACGAAACAGCCTCTACAAATAATTTTGTTTAAGAACTGGGAAGAGCGCAGATTAAAGAGGAGAA
ATACTAGATGGCTTCCTCCGAAGACGTTATCAAAGAGTTCATGCGTTTCAAAGTTCGTATGGAAGGTTCC
GTTAACGGTCACGAGTTCGAAATCGAAGGTGAAGGTGAAGGTCGTCCGTACGAAGGTACCCAGACCGCTA
AACTGAAAGTTACCAAAGGTGGTCCGCTGCCGTTCGCTTGGGACATCCTGTCCCCGCAGTTCCAGTACGG
TTCCAAAGCTTACGTTAAACACCCGGCTGACATCCCGGACTACCTGAAACTGTCCTTCCCGGAAGGTTTC
AAATGGGAACGTGTTATGAACTTCGAAGACGGTGGTGTTGTTACCGTTACCCAGGACTCCTCCCTGCAAG
ACGGTGAGTTCATCTACAAAGTTAAACTGCGTGGTACCAACTTCCCGTCCGACGGTCCGGTTATGCAGAA
AAAAACCATGGGTTGGGAAGCTTCCACCGAACGTATGTACCCGGAAGACGGTGCTCTGAAAGGTGAAATC
AAAATGCGTCTGAAACTGAAAGACGGTGGTCACTACGACGCTGAAGTTAAAACCACCTACATGGCTAAAA
AACCGGTTCAGCTGCCGGGTGCTTACAAAACCGACATCAAACTGGACATCACCTCCCACAACGAAGACTA
CACCATCGTTGAACAGTACGAACGTGCTGAAGGTCGTCACTCCACCGGTGCTTAATAACGCTGATAGTGC
TAGTGTAGATCGCGCTTTCCAGTCGGGAAACCTGTCGTGCCAGCTGCATTAATGAATCGGCCAACGCGCG
GGGAGAGGCGGTTTGCGTATTGGGCGCATGCATAAAAACTGTTGTAATTCATTAAGCATTCTGCCGACAT
GGAAGCCATCACAAACGGCATGATGAACCTGAATCGCCAGCGGCATCAGCACCTTGTCGCCTTGCGTATA
ATATTTGCCCATGGACGCACACCGTGGAAACGGATGAAGGCACGAACCCAGTTGACATAAGCCTGTTCGG
TTCGTAAACTGTAATGCAAGTAGCGTATGCGCTCACGCAACTGGTCCAGAACCTTGACCGAACGCAGCGG
TGGTAACGGCGCAGTGGCGGTTTTCATGGCTTGTTATGACTGTTTTTTTGTACAGTCTATGCCTCGGGCA
TCCAAGCAGCAAGCGCGTTACGCCGTGGGTCGATGTTTGATGTTATGGAGCAGCAACGATGTTACGCAGC
AGCAACGATGTTACGCAGCAGGGCAGTCGCCCTAAAACAAAGTTAGGTGGCTCAAGTATGGGCATCATTC
GCACATGTAGGCTCGGCCCTGACCAAGTCAAATCCATGCGGGCTGCTCTTGATCTTTTCGGTCGTGAGTT
CGGAGACGTAGCCACCTACTCCCAACATCAGCCGGACTCCGATTACCTCGGGAACTTGCTCCGTAGTAAG
ACATTCATCGCGCTTGCTGCCTTCGACCAAGAAGCGGTTGTTGGCGCTCTCGCGGCTTACGTTCTGCCCA
AGTTTGAGCAGCCGCGTAGTGAGATCTATATCTATGATCTCGCAGTCTCCGGAGAGCACCGGAGGCAGGG
CATTGCCACCGCGCTCATCAATCTCCTCAAGCATGAGGCCAACGCGCTTGGTGCTTATGTGATCTACGTG
CAAGCAGATTACGGTGACGATCCCGCAGTGGCTCTCTATACAAAGTTGGGCATACGGGAAGAAGTGATGC
ACTTTGATATCGACCCAAGTACCGCCACCTAACAATTCGTTCAAGCCGAGATCGGCTTCCCGGCCGCGGA
GTTGTTCGGTAAATTGTCACAACGCCGCA
